>Addgene plasmid #71386 | pTG005 | addgene full sequence | sequence record 135665 | Addgene assembled full plasmid sequence
GAATTCTCAAAACCCTTAAAAACATATGCCTCACCCTAACATATTTTCCAATTAACCCTCAATATTTCTC
TGTCACCCGGCCTCTATTTTCCATTTTCTTCTTTACCCGCCACGCGTTTTTTTCTTTCAAATTTTTTTCT
TCCTTCTTCTTTTTCTTCCACGTCCTCTTGCATAAATAAATAAACCGTTTTGAAACCAAACTCGCCTCTC
TCTCTCCTTTTTGAAATATTTTTGGGTTTGTTTGATCCTTTCCTTCCCAATCTCTCTTGTTTAATATATA
TTCATTTATATCACGCTCTCTTTTTATCTTCCTTTTTTTCCTCTCTCTTGTATTCTTCCTTCCCCTTTCT
ACTCAAACCAAGAAGAAAAAGAAAAGGTCAATCTTTGTTAAAGAATAGGATCTTCTACTACATCAGCTTT
TAGATTTTTCACGCTTACTGCTTTTTTCTTCCCAAGATCGAAAATTTACGGATCTCAAAGATGAGTAAAG
GAGAAGAACTTTTCACTGGAGTTGTCCCAATTCTTGTTGAATTAGATGGTGATGTTAATGGGCACAAATT
TTCTGTCAGTGGAGAGGGTGAAGGTGATGCAACATACGGAAAACTTACCCTTAAATTTATTTGCACTACT
GGAAAACTACCTGTTCCATGGCCAACACTTGTCACTACTTTCACTTATGGTGTTCAATGCTTTTCAAGAT
ACCCAGATCATATGAAACGGCATGACTTTTTCAAGAGTGCCATGCCCGAAGGTTATGTACAGGAAAGAAC
TATATTTTTCAAAGATGACGGGAACTACAAGACACGTGCTGAAGTCAAGTTTGAAGGTGATACCCTTGTT
AATAGAATCGAGTTAAAAGGTATTGATTTTAAAGAAGATGGAAACATTCTTGGACACAAATTGGAATACA
ACTATAACTCACACAATGTATACATCATGGCAGACAAACAAAAGAATGGAATCAAAGTTAACTTCAAAAT
TAGACACAACATTGAAGATGGAAGCGTTCAACTAGCAGACCATTATCAACAAAATACTCCAATTGGCGAT
GGCCCTGTCCTTTTACCAGACAACCATTACCTGTCCACACAATCTGCCCTTTCGAAAGATCCCAACGAAA
AGAGAGACCACATGGTCCTTCTTGAGTTTGTAACAGCTGCTGGGATTACACATGGCATGGATGAACTATA
CAAAGGATCCATGGATGAGATGGATAATGTGATACGATCTCTGGAGCAAGAATATCGGTTAATATTGCTC
TTGAACCATAGGAACAAAAATCAACATAGAGCGGCTAGCTGGTATGGATCGTTCAATGAGATGAAAAGAA
ATTGTGGACAAATAATAACGCTTTTTAGCTCGAGAAGATTACAAGCCAAACGCCTTAAAGATGTTGAATG
GGTCAAGTTGCACAGGCTATTACAGAGAGCACTTTTTAGACAGTTAAAGAGATGGTACTGGCAGTTCAAT
GGCGTAATTGCGCTGGGACAATTTGTAACGTTGGGTTGTACACTAGTAACATTGCTGGCAAATGTGAGGG
CACTGTATATGAGATTATGGGAGATTAATGAAACTGAGTTTATAAGATGTGGATGCTTAATAAAGAACTT
ACCGAGAACAAAAGCAAAATCGGTTGTGAACGATGTCGAAGAACTTGGAGAAATTATAGATGAAGATATT
GGCAACAACGTTCAAGAAAACGAACTAGTGATAACGTCTATACCAAAGCCTCTGACAGAGAACTGTAAGA
AGAAAAAGAAAAGGAAAAAGAAGAACAAATCAGCCATTGATGGCATATTCGGATAAGCTTGCTCTAGATA
ATCTCTGCTTTTGTGCGCGCATGTTTATGTATGTACCTCTCTCTCTATTTCTATTTTTAAACCACCCTCT
CAATAAAATAAAAATAATAAAGTATTTTTAAGGAAAAGACGTGTTTAAGCACTGACTTTATCTACTTTTT
GTACGTTTTCATTGATATAATGTGTTTTGTCTCTCCCTTTTCTACGAAAATTTCAAAAATTGACCAAAAA
AAGGAATATATATACGAAAAACTATTATATTTATATATCATAGTGTTGATAAAAAATGTTTATCCATTGG
ACCGTGTATCATATGATCATCTCTTCATCGCTTTTCAGTTTTATAGGTTTATGCAATTGCCCTTCTTGGG
AGGATCTTGTAGAACCGCCATTAGAATTTGAGTTCGGCGTTTTGATACCCTGCATGCACCATTCCTTGCG
GCGGCGGTGCTCAACGGCCTCAACCTACTACTGGGCTGCTTCCTAATGCAGGAGTCGCATAAGGGAGAGC
GTCGACCGATGCCCTTGAGAGCCTTCAACCCAGTCAGCTCCTTCCGGTGGGCGCGGGGCATGACTATCGT
CGCCGCACTTATGACTGTCTTCTTTATCATGCAACTCGTAGGACAGGTGCCGGCAGCGCTCTGGGTCATT
TTCGGCGAGGACCGCTTTCGCTGGAGCGCGACGATGATCGGCCTGTCGCTTGCGGTATTCGGAATCTTGC
ACGCCCTCGCTCAAGCCTTCGTCACTGGTCCCGCCACCAAACGTTTCGGCGAGAAGCAGGCCATTATCGC
CGGCATGGCGGCCGACGCGCTGGGCTACGTCTTGCTGGCGTTCGCGACGCGAGGCTGGATGGCCTTCCCC
ATTATGATTCTTCTCGCTTCCGGCGGCATCGGGATGCCCGCGTTGCAGGCCATGCTGTCCAGGCAGGTAG
ATGACGACCATCAGGGACAGCTTCAAGGATCGCTCGCGGCTCTTACCAGCCTAACTTCGATCACTGGACC
GCTGATCGTCACGGCGATTTATGCCGCCTCGGCGAGCACATGGAACGGGTTGGCATGGATTGTAGGCGCC
GCCCTATACCTTGTCTGCCTCCCCGCGTTGCGTCGCGGTGCATGGAGCCGGGCCACCTCGACCTGAATGG
AAGCCGGCGGCACCTCGCTAACGGATTCACCACTCCAAGAATTGGAGCCAATCAATTCTTGCGGAGAACT
GTGAATGCGCAAACCAACCCTTGGCAGAACATATCCATCGCGTCCGCCATCTCCAGCAGCCGCACGCGGC
GCATCGGGGGGGGGGTTTCAATTCAATTCATCATTTTTTTTTTATTCTTTTTTTTGATTTCGGTTTCTTT
GAAATTTTTTTGATTCGGTAATCTCCGAACAGAAGGAAGAACGAAGGAAGGAGCACAGACTTAGATTGGT
ATATATACGCATATGTAGTGTTGAAGAAACATGAAATTGCCCAGTATTCTTAACCCAACTGCACAGAACA
AAAACCTGCAGGAAACGAAGATAAATCATGTCGAAAGCTACATATAAGGAACGTGCTGCTACTCATCCTA
GTCCTGTTGCTGCCAAGCTATTTAATATCATGCACGAAAAGCAAACAAACTTGTGTGCTTCATTGGATGT
TCGTACCACCAAGGAATTACTGGAGTTAGTTGAAGCATTAGGTCCCAAAATTTGTTTACTAAAAACACAT
GTGGATATCTTGACTGATTTTTCCATGGAGGGCACAGTTAAGCCGCTAAAGGCATTATCCGCCAAGTACA
ATTTTTTACTCTTCGAAGACAGAAAATTTGCTGACATTGGTAATACAGTCAAATTGCAGTACTCTGCGGG
TGTATACAGAATAGCAGAATGGGCAGACATTACGAATGCACACGGTGTGGTGGGCCCAGGTATTGTTAGC
GGTTTGAAGCAGGCGGCAGAAGAAGTAACAAAGGAACCTAGAGGCCTTTTGATGTTAGCAGAATTGTCAT
GCAAGGGCTCCCTATCTACTGGAGAATATACTAAGGGTACTGTTGACATTGCGAAGAGCGACAAAGATTT
TGTTATCGGCTTTATTGCTCAAAGAGACATGGGTGGAAGAGATGAAGGTTACGATTGGTTGATTATGACA
CCCGGTGTGGGTTTAGATGACAAGGGAGACGCATTGGGTCAACAGTATAGAACCGTGGATGATGTGGTCT
CTACAGGATCTGACATTATTATTGTTGGAAGAGGACTATTTGCAAAGGGAAGGGATGCTAAGGTAGAGGG
TGAACGTTACAGAAAAGCAGGCTGGGAAGCATATTTGAGAAGATGCGGCCAGCAAAACTAAAAAACTGTA
TTATAAGTAAATGCATGTATACTAAACTCACAAATTAGAGCTTCAATTTAATTATATCAGTTATTACCCG
GGAATCTCGGTCGTAATGATTTTTATAATGACGAAAAAAAAAAAATTGGAAAGAAAACCCCCCCCCCGCA
GCGTTGGGTCCTGGCCACGGGTGCGCATGATCGTGCTCCTGTCGTTGAGGACCCGGCTAGGCTGGCGGGG
TTGCCTTACTGGTTAGCAGAATGAATCACCGATACGCGAGCGAACGTGAAGCGACTGCTGCTGCAAAACG
TCTGCGACCTGAGCAACAACATGAATGGTCTTCGGTTTCCGTGTTTCGTAAAGTCTGGAAACGCGGAAGT
CAGCGCCCTGCACCATTATGTTCCGGATCTGCATCGCAGGATGCTGCTGGCTACCCTGTGGAACACCTAC
ATCTGTATTAACGAAGCGCTGGCATTGACCCTGAGTGATTTTTCTCTGGTCCCGCCGCATCCATACCGCC
AGTTGTTTACCCTCACAACGTTCCAGTAACCGGGCATGTTCATCATCAGTAACCCGTATCGTGAGCATCC
TCTCTCGTTTCATCGGTATCATTACCCCCATGAACAGAAATTCCCCCTTACACGGAGGCATCAAGTGACC
AAACAGGAAAAAACCGCCCTTAACATGGCCCGCTTTATCAGAAGCCAGACATTAACGCTTCTGGAGAAAC
TCAACGAGCTGGACGCGGATGAACAGGCAGACATCTGTGAATCGCTTCACGACCACGCTGATGAGCTTTA
CCGCAGGTGGGCCATTCTCATGAAGAATATCTTGAATTTATTGTCATATTACTAGTTGGTGTGGAAGTCC
ATATATCGGTGATCAATATAGTGGTTGACATGCTGGCTAGTCAACATTGAGCCTTTTGATCATGCAAATA
TATTACGGTATTTTACAATCAAATATCAAACTTAACTATTGACTTTATAACTTATTTAGGTGGTAACATT
CTTATAAAAAAGAAAAAAATTACTGCAAAACAGTACTAGCTTTTAACTTGTATCCTAGGTTATCTATGCT
GTCTCACCATAGAGAATATTACCTATTTCAGAATGTATGTCCATGATTCGCCGGGTAAATACATATAATA
CACAAATCTGGCTTAATAAAGTCTATAATATATCTCATAAAGAAGTGCTAAATTGGCTAGTGCTATATAT
TTTTAAGAAAATTTCTTTTGACTAAGTCCATATCGACTTTGTAAAAGTTCACTTTAGCATACATATATTA
CACGAGCCAGAAATTGTAACTTTTGCCTAAAATCACAAATTGCAAAATTTAATTGCTTGCAAAAGGTCAC
ATGCTTATAATCAACTTTTTTAAAAATTTAAAATACTTTTTTATTTTTTATTTTTAAACATAAATGAAAT
AATTTATTTATTGTTTATGATTACCGAAACATAAAACCTGCTCAAGAAAAAGAAACTGTTTTGTCCTTGG
AAAAAAAGCACTACCTAGGAGCGGCCAAAATGCCGAGGCTTTCATAGCTTAAACTCTTTACAGAAAATAG
GCATTATAGATCAGTTCGAGTTTTCTTATTCTTCCTTCCGGTTTTATCGTCACAGTTTTACAGTAAATAA
GTATCACCTCTTAGAGTTAACTATGAGATAAGCAAGTATCATCTCATTTCATTTACCTGAAGTCGAGTAA
ACAGAAAATCCAATTGTTGATGAACCTCAATGACTTAGAACTATCTATCGGCAGATCATATAAAGAGGAT
TTAGGTACCTAGAGGACTGTACCTGGAGTATATATATATATATATATATATTATCTCAACTATAGTCCAT
AGAGGTTTCTTTCTTGAGGCCTTAAACTGCTAAAGAATGATATTGGTGGAATGCAAGCACCAATCTCTCT
TCTTTCGTAACTGTTCATATACTTCAAACCAAGAATGTAACGGGCATTGACCCATCCAAAACCTTCAGTA
GCTGCCCCTTTAAAGTCAGCACCTTGATTACCGTATTCTGCTTCAACACGATGAGGATCTGTTCCTCTTG
TGACATCATATTTTTCAACCACAATACCATTATAATCGACAAAAGCCTTTGTCATCATGAAAAGCCATCT
ATAAGCTAGCCTATTCGTTACAGTTAAATAACCATAAGAACGGAGGCCTTCCCAAGCAAGAATTTGATGG
GGTGCCCAACCAAATGGATAGTCCCATTGTCTAATTGGTCTCGAAATAGAAATTGGGCCTCGAGAACGCT
CCGTACATGCAGCTAAACCTCCAAGCATCTCTAACTTGGGTAGTGCTTTCTCCACCATTTTCTGTGCTTG
CTCCTTCGTGGCAAGTCCAGCCCATAATGCCCAGAATGTAGTTGCGGATTCGTATGACGTTCTGTGCTTG
ATTTTTGTGTTGTAGTCAAAGAAAAGGTCCGGTTAAACGGATCTCGCATTGATGAGGCAACGCTAATTAT
CAACATATAGATTGTTATCTATCTGCATGAACACGAAATCTTTACTTGACGACTTGAGGCTGATGGTGTT
TATGCAAAGAAACCACTGTGTTTAATATGTGTCACTGTTTGATATTACTGTCAGCGTAGAAGATAATAGT
AAAAGCGGTTAATAAGTGTATTTGAGATAAGTGTGATAAAGTTTTTACAGCGAAAAGACGATAAATACAA
GAAAATGATTACGAGGATACGGAGAGAGGTATGTACATGTGTATTTATATACTAAGCTGCCGGCGGTTGT
TTGCAAGACCGAGAAAAGGCTAGCAAGAATCGGGTCATTGTAGCGTATGCGCCTGTGAACATTCTCTTCA
ACAAGTTTGATTCCATTGCGGTGAAATGGTAAAAGTCAACCCCCTGCGATGTATATTTTCCTGTACAATC
AATCAAAAAGCCAAATGATTTAGCATTATCTTTACATCTTGTTATTTTACAGATTTTATGTTTAGATCTT
TTATGCTTGCTTTTCAAAAGGCCTGCAGGCAAGTGCACAAACAATACTTAAATAAATACTACTCAGTAAT
AACCTATTTCTTAGCATTTTTGACGAAATTTGCTATTTTGTTAGAGTCTTTTACACCATTTGTCTCCACA
CCTCCGCTTACATCAACACCAATAACGCCATTTAATCTAAGCGCATCACCAACATTTTCTGGCGTCAGTC
CACCAGCTAACATAAAATGTTGCCTCGCGCGTTTCGGTGATGACGGTGAAAACCTCTGACACATGCAGCT
CCCGGAGACGGTCACAGCTTGTCTGTAAGCGGATGCCGGGAGCAGACAAGCCCGTCAGGGCGCGTCAGCG
GGTGTTGGCGGGTGTCGGGGCGCAGCCATGACCCAGTCACGTAGCGATAGCGGAGTGTATACTGGCTTAA
CTATGCGGCATCAGAGCAGATTGTACTGAGAGTGCACCATATGCGGTGTGAAATACCGCACAGATGCGTA
AGGAGAAAATACCGCATCAGGCGCTCTTCCGCTTCCTCGCTCACTGACTCGCTGCGCTCGGTCGTTCGGC
TGCGGCGAGCGGTATCAGCTCACTCAAAGGCGGTAATACGGTTATCCACAGAATCAGGGGATAACGCAGG
AAAGAACATGTGAGCAAAAGGCCAGCAAAAGGCCAGGAACCGTAAAAAGGCCGCGTTGCTGGCGTTTTTC
CATAGGCTCCGCCCCCCTGACGAGCATCACAAAAATCGACGCTCAAGTCAGAGGTGGCGAAACCCGACAG
GACTATAAAGATACCAGGCGTTTCCCCCTGGAAGCTCCCTCGTGCGCTCTCCTGTTCCGACCCTGCCGCT
TACCGGATACCTGTCCGCCTTTCTCCCTTCGGGAAGCGTGGCGCTTTCTCATAGCTCACGCTGTAGGTAT
CTCAGTTCGGTGTAGGTCGTTCGCTCCAAGCTGGGCTGTGTGCACGAACCCCCCGTTCAGCCCGACCGCT
GCGCCTTATCCGGTAACTATCGTCTTGAGTCCAACCCGGTAAGACACGACTTATCGCCACTGGCAGCAGC
CACTGGTAACAGGATTAGCAGAGCGAGGTATGTAGGCGGTGCTACAGAGTTCTTGAAGTGGTGGCCTAAC
TACGGCTACACTAGAAGGACAGTATTTGGTATCTGCGCTCTGCTGAAGCCAGTTACCTTCGGAAAAAGAG
TTGGTAGCTCTTGATCCGGCAAACAAACCACCGCTGGTAGCGGTGGTTTTTTTGTTTGCAAGCAGCAGAT
TACGCGCAGAAAAAAAGGATCTCAAGAAGATCCTTTGATCTTTTCTACGGGGTCTGACGCTCAGTGGAAC
GAAAACTCACGTTAAGGGATTTTGGTCATGAGATTATCAAAAAGGATCTTCACCTAGATCCTTTTAAATT
AAAAATGAAGTTTTAAATCAATCTAAAGTATATATGAGTAAACTTGGTCTGACAGTTACCAATGCTTAAT
CAGTGAGGCACCTATCTCAGCGATCTGTCTATTTCGTTCATCCATAGTTGCCTGACTCCCCGTCGTGTAG
ATAACTACGATACGGGAGGGCTTACCATCTGGCCCCAGTGCTGCAATGATACCGCGAGACCCACGCTCAC
CGGCTCCAGATTTATCAGCAATAAACCAGCCAGCCGGAAGGGCCGAGCGCAGAAGTGGTCCTGCAACTTT
ATCCGCCTCCATCCAGTCTATTAATTGTTGCCGGGAAGCTAGAGTAAGTAGTTCGCCAGTTAATAGTTTG
CGCAACGTTGTTGCCATTGCTGCAGGCATCGTGGTGTCACGCTCGTCGTTTGGTATGGCTTCATTCAGCT
CCGGTTCCCAACGATCAAGGCGAGTTACATGATCCCCCATGTTGTGCAAAAAAGCGGTTAGCTCCTTCGG
TCCTCCGATCGTTGTCAGAAGTAAGTTGGCCGCAGTGTTATCACTCATGGTTATGGCAGCACTGCATAAT
TCTCTTACTGTCATGCCATCCGTAAGATGCTTTTCTGTGACTGGTGAGTACTCAACCAAGTCATTCTGAG
AATAGTGTATGCGGCGACCGAGTTGCTCTTGCCCGGCGTCAACACGGGATAATACCGCGCCACATAGCAG
AACTTTAAAAGTGCTCATCATTGGAAAACGTTCTTCGGGGCGAAAACTCTCAAGGATCTTACCGCTGTTG
AGATCCAGTTCGATGTAACCCACTCGTGCACCCAACTGATCTTCAGCATCTTTTACTTTCACCAGCGTTT
CTGGGTGAGCAAAAACAGGAAGGCAAAATGCCGCAAAAAAGGGAATAAGGGCGACACGGAAATGTTGAAT
ACTCATACTCTTCCTTTTTCAATATTATTGAAGCATTTATCAGGGTTATTGTCTCATGAGCGGATACATA
TTTGAATGTATTTAGAAAAATAAACAAATAGGGGTTCCGCGCACATTTCCCCGAAAAGTGCCACCTGACG
TCTAAGAAACCATTATTATCATGACATTAACCTATAAAAATAGGCGTATCACGAGGCCCTTTCGTCTTCA
A
Features (pLannotate 1.2.2; 18 found; start..end, strand, type, name):
    481..1194    +  CDS            GFP (S65T): GFP (S65T) is a basic (constitutively fluorescent) green fluorescent protein published in 1995, derived from Aequorea victoria.
   1201..1803    +  CDS            RMP1: RMP1_YEAST - Experimental evidence at protein level: Swiss-Prot protein existence level 1. Functions as part of ribonuclease MRP (RNase MRP), which is involved in rRNA processing in mitochondria. From Saccharomyces cerevisiae (strain ATCC 204508 / S288c) (Baker's yeast).
   2112..2222    -  CDS            YFE0_YEAST (fragment): Experimental evidence at protein level: Swiss-Prot protein existence level 1. From Saccharomyces cerevisiae (strain ATCC 204508 / S288c) (Baker's yeast).
   2221..2936    +  CDS            TcR (fragment): tetracycline efflux protein; tet; confers resistance to tetracycline
   3102..3317    +  promoter       URA3 promoter: S. cerevisiae URA3
   3318..4121    +  CDS            URA3: orotidine-5'-phosphate decarboxylase, required for uracil biosynthesis; S. cerevisiae URA3; yeast auxotrophic marker, counterselectable with 5-fluoroorotic acid (5-FOA)
   4356..4751    -  CDS            YPB1_ECOLX: Protein predicted: Swiss-Prot protein existence level 4. From Escherichia coli.
   4755..4906    +  CDS            rop (fragment): Rop protein, which maintains plasmids at low copy number; rop
   4904..5017    +  CDS            RMD1 (fragment): RMD1_YEAST - Experimental evidence at protein level: Swiss-Prot protein existence level 1. Required for sporulation where it is believed to have a role in meiotic nuclear division. From Saccharomyces cerevisiae (strain ATCC 204508 / S288c) (Baker's yeast).
   5466..5758    -  misc_feature   CEN4: S. cerevisiae CEN4 centromere
   5916..5932    -  promoter       LEU2 promoter (fragment): S. cerevisiae LEU2
   5943..6533    -  CDS            NTH1 (fragment): TREA_YEAST - Also known as NTH. Experimental evidence at protein level: Swiss-Prot protein existence level 1. Hydrolyzes intracellular trehalose to glucose (PubMed:22320399, PubMed:29087344) (Probable). The disaccharide trehalose serves as a storage carbohydrate that is mobilized during nutrient stress (Probable). Regulates the level of trehalose as a protectant for cell integrity during heat stress (PubMed:7883049, PubMed:7730323). From Saccharomyces cerevisiae (strain ATCC 204508 / S288c) (Baker's yeast).
   6536..7300    -  rep_origin     ARS1 (fragment): S. cerevisiae autonomously replicating sequence ARS1/ARS416
   7301..7339    +  CDS            rop (fragment): Rop protein, which maintains plasmids at low copy number; rop
   7441..7581    +  misc_feature   bom: basis of mobility region from pBR322
   7767..8355    -  rep_origin     ori: high-copy-number ColE1/pMB1/pBR322/pUC origin of replication
   8526..9386    -  CDS            AmpR: β-lactamase; bla; confers resistance to ampicillin, carbenicillin, and related antibiotics
   9387..9491    -  promoter       AmpR promoter: bla
