[The description below was written by a language model from this plasmid's Addgene catalogue record and pLannotate feature annotations shown in this document.]
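Description:
pTG005, also called pTD125 GFP:RMP1, is a yeast expression plasmid built on the pTD125 backbone for visualising the subcellular localization of Rmp1, an RNase MRP-associated protein of Saccharomyces cerevisiae. It is a low-copy, centromere-based shuttle vector. The assembled 9,591 nt sequence carries a CEN4 centromere and an ARS1 fragment for stable, autonomous replication in yeast. URA3 with its own promoter serves as the auxotrophic selection marker, and it can also be counterselected with 5-FOA. For propagation in E. coli the plasmid has a ColE1/pBR322-type origin with the bom region and an ampicillin resistance gene driven by its native bla promoter. Fragments of the tetracycline resistance gene and rop, along with short pieces of several yeast open reading frames flanking the CEN and ARS segments, appear to be non-functional remnants of a pBR322-derived backbone and the genomic fragments used to build it.

According to the depositor, the expression cassette is arranged as ACT1 promoter, GFP, RMP1, ACT1 terminator. The feature table annotates the GFP (S65T) coding sequence followed almost immediately by the RMP1 (YLR145W) open reading frame on the same strand, consistent with an N-terminal GFP fusion. RMP1 was cloned between BamHI and HindIII sites, both of which are retained. The ACT1 promoter and terminator are not themselves annotated in the table, though there is unannotated sequence upstream of GFP and downstream of RMP1 where they would lie. The actin promoter is generally used for constitutive expression, so the GFP–Rmp1 fusion can be followed by fluorescence microscopy in living yeast.
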