Addgene plasmid #71386: pTG005
Purpose: localization of yeast RNase RMP1 (RNase MRP binding protein) in yeast
Depositing lab: Mark Schmitt. Depositing organization: SUNY Upstate Medical University. Publication: A specialized processing body that is temporally and asymmetrically regulated during the cell cycle in Saccharomyces cerevisiae. Gill T, Aulds J, Schmitt ME. J Cell Biol. 2006 Apr 10;173(1):35-45. Epub 2006 Apr 3. 10.1083/jcb.200512025 PubMed 16585272.
Backbone
  Vector backbone: pTD125
  Backbone manufacturer: D. Amberg (State University of New York Upstate Medical University, Syracuse, NY
  Vector type: Yeast Expression
  Selectable markers: URA3
Growth in bacteria
  Bacterial resistance: Ampicillin, 100 μg/mL
  Growth temperature: 37°C
  Growth strain: DH5alpha
  Copy number: Unknown
Gene/Insert
  Gene/Insert name: RMP1
  Species: S. cerevisiae (budding yeast)
  Entrez Gene: RMP1 (a.k.a. YLR145W)
  Promoter: ACT1
  Tag / fusion protein: GFP (N terminal on insert)
  Cloning method: Restriction Enzyme; 5′ cloning site BamHI (not destroyed); 3′ cloning site HindIII (not destroyed)
  Sequencing primers: 5′ GFP-F
Terms and licenses: Academic/Nonprofit Terms; Industry Terms: Not Available to Industry
Depositor comments: Plasmid is also called pTD125 GFP:RMP1 Vector is URA, CEN-based. Construct has: ACT1promoter-GFP-RMP1-ACT1terminator
How to cite: pTG005 was a gift from Mark Schmitt (Addgene plasmid # 71386 ; http://n2t.net/addgene:71386 ; RRID:Addgene_71386)
