>Addgene plasmid #71386 | pTG005 | depositor partial sequence | sequence record 129398 | vector only
GAATTCTCAAAACCCTTAAAAACATATGCCTCACCCTAACATATTTTCCAATTAACCCTCAATATTTCTC
TGTCACCCGGCCTCTATTTTCCATTTTCTTCTTTACCCGCCACGCGTTTTTTTCTTTCAAATTTTTTTCT
TCCTTCTTCTTTTTCTTCCACGTCCTCTTGCATAAATAAATAAACCGTTTTGAAACCAAACTCGCCTCTC
TCTCTCCTTTTTGAAATATTTTTGGGTTTGTTTGATCCTTTCCTTCCCAATCTCTCTTGTTTAATATATA
TTCATTTATATCACGCTCTCTTTTTATCTTCCTTTTTTTCCTCTCTCTTGTATTCTTCCTTCCCCTTTCT
ACTCAAACCAAGAAGAAAAAGAAAAGGTCAATCTTTGTTAAAGAATAGGATCTTCTACTACATCAGCTTT
TAGATTTTTCACGCTTACTGCTTTTTTCTTCCCAAGATCGAAAATTTACGGATCTCAAAGATGAGTAAAG
GAGAAGAACTTTTCACTGGAGTTGTCCCAATTCTTGTTGAATTAGATGGTGATGTTAATGGGCACAAATT
TTCTGTCAGTGGAGAGGGTGAAGGTGATGCAACATACGGAAAACTTACCCTTAAATTTATTTGCACTACT
GGAAAACTACCTGTTCCATGGCCAACACTTGTCACTACTTTCTCTTATGGTGTTCAATGCTTTTCAAGAT
ACCCAGATCATATGAAACAGCATGACTTTTTCAAGAGTGCCATGCCCGAAGGTTATGTACAGGAAAGAAC
TATATTTTTCAAAGATGACGGGAACTACAAGACACGTGCTGAAGTCAAGTTTGAAGGTGATACCCTTGTT
AATAGAATCGAGTTAAAAGGTATTGATTTTAAAGAAGATGGAAACATTCTTGGACACAAATTGGAATACA
ACTATAACTCACACAATGTATACATCATGGCAGACAAACAAAAGAATGGAATCAAAGTTAACTTCAAAAT
TAGACACAACATTGAAGATGGAAGCGTTCAACTAGCAGACCATTATCAACAAAATACTCCAATTGGCGAT
GGCCCTGTCCTTTTACCAGACAACCATTACCTGTCCACACAATCTGCCCTTTCGAAAGATCCCAACGAAA
AGAGAGACCACATGGTCCTTCTTGAGTTTGTAACAGCTGCTGGGATTACACATGGCATGGATGAACTATA
CAAAGGATCCGCAAGCTTGCTCTAGATAATCTCTGCTTTTGTGCGCGTATGTTTATGTATGTACCTCTCT
CTCTATTTCTATTTTTAAACCACCCTCTCAATAAAATAAAAATAATAAAGTATTTTTAAGGAAAAGACGT
GTTTAAGCACTGACTTTATCTACTTTTTGTACGTTTTCATTGATATAATGTGTTTTGTCTCTCCCTTTTC
TACGAAAATTTCAAAAATTGACCAAAAAAAGGAATATATATACGAAAAACTATTATATTTATATATCATA
GTGTTGATAAAAAATGTTTATCCATTGGACCGTGTATCATATGATCATCTCTTCATCGCTTTTCAGTTTT
ATAGGTTTATGCAATTGCCCTTCTTGGGAGGATCTTGTAGAACCGCCATTAGAATTTGAGTTCGGCGTTT
TGATACCCTGCATGCACCATTCCTTGCGGCGGCGGTGCTCAACGGCCTCAACCTACTACTGGGCTGCTTC
CTAATGCAGGAGTCGCATAAGGGAGAGCGTCGACCGATGCCCTTGAGAGCCTTCAACCCAGTCAGCTCCT
TCCGGTGGGCGCGGGGCATGACTATCGTCGCCGCACTTATGACTGTCTTCTTTATCATGCAACTCGTAGG
ACAGGTGCCGGCAGCGCTCTGGGTCATTTTCGGCGAGGACCGCTTTCGCTGGAGCGCGACGATGATCGGC
CTGTCGCTTGCGGTATTCGGAATCTTGCACGCCCTCGCTCAAGCCTTCGTCACTGGTCCCGCCACCAAAC
GTTTCGGCGAGAAGCAGGCCATTATCGCCGGCATGGCGGCCGACGCGCTGGGCTACGTCTTGCTGGCGTT
CGCGACGCGAGGCTGGATGGCCTTCCCCATTATGATTCTTCTCGCTTCCGGCGGCATCGGGATGCCCGCG
TTGCAGGCCATGCTGTCCAGGCAGGTAGATGACGACCATCAGGGACAGCTTCAAGGATCGCTCGCGGCTC
TTACCAGCCTAACTTCGATCACTGGACCGCTGATCGTCACGGCGATTTATGCCGCCTCGGCGAGCACATG
GAACGGGTTGGCATGGATTGTAGGCGCCGCCCTATACCTTGTCTGCCTCCCCGCGTTGCGTCGCGGTGCA
TGGAGCCGGGCCACCTCGACCTGAATGGAAGCCGGCGGCACCTCGCTAACGGATTCACCACTCCAAGAAT
TGGAGCCAATCAATTCTTGCGGAGAACTGTGAATGCGCAAACCAACCCTTGGCAGAACATATCCATCGCG
TCCGCCATCTCCAGCAGCCGCACGCGGCGCATCGGGGGGGGGGTTTCAATTCAATTCATCATTTTTTTTT
TATTCTTTTTTTTGATTTCGGTTTCTTTGAAATTTTTTTGATTCGGTAATCTCCGAACAGAAGGAAGAAC
GAAGGAAGGAGCACAGACTTAGATTGGTATATATACGCATATGTAGTGTTGAAGAAACATGAAATTGCCC
AGTATTCTTAACCCAACTGCACAGAACAAAAACCTGCAGGAAACGAAGATAAATCATGTCGAAAGCTACA
TATAAGGAACGTGCTGCTACTCATCCTAGTCCTGTTGCTGCCAAGCTATTTAATATCATGCACGAAAAGC
AAACAAACTTGTGTGCTTCATTGGATGTTCGTACCACCAAGGAATTACTGGAGTTAGTTGAAGCATTAGG
TCCCAAAATTTGTTTACTAAAAACACATGTGGATATCTTGACTGATTTTTCCATGGAGGGCACAGTTAAG
CCGCTAAAGGCATTATCCGCCAAGTACAATTTTTTACTCTTCGAAGACAGAAAATTTGCTGACATTGGTA
ATACAGTCAAATTGCAGTACTCTGCGGGTGTATACAGAATAGCAGAATGGGCAGACATTACGAATGCACA
CGGTGTGGTGGGCCCAGGTATTGTTAGCGGTTTGAAGCAGGCGGCAGAAGAAGTAACAAAGGAACCTAGA
GGCCTTTTGATGTTAGCAGAATTGTCATGCAAGGGCTCCCTATCTACTGGAGAATATACTAAGGGTACTG
TTGACATTGCGAAGAGCGACAAAGATTTTGTTATCGGCTTTATTGCTCAAAGAGACATGGGTGGAAGAGA
TGAAGGTTACGATTGGTTGATTATGACACCCGGTGTGGGTTTAGATGACAAGGGAGACGCATTGGGTCAA
CAGTATAGAACCGTGGATGATGTGGTCTCTACAGGATCTGACATTATTATTGTTGGAAGAGGACTATTTG
CAAAGGGAAGGGATGCTAAGGTAGAGGGTGAACGTTACAGAAAAGCAGGCTGGGAAGCATATTTGAGAAG
ATGCGGCCAGCAAAACTAAAAAACTGTATTATAAGTAAATGCATGTATACTAAACTCACAAATTAGAGCT
TCAATTTAATTATATCAGTTATTACCCGGGAATCTCGGTCGTAATGATTTTTATAATGACGAAAAAAAAA
AAATTGGAAAGAAAACCCCCCCCCCGCAGCGTTGGGTCCTGGCCACGGGTGCGCATGATCGTGCTCCTGT
CGTTGAGGACCCGGCTAGGCTGGCGGGGTTGCCTTACTGGTTAGCAGAATGAATCACCGATACGCGAGCG
AACGTGAAGCGACTGCTGCTGCAAAACGTCTGCGACCTGAGCAACAACATGAATGGTCTTCGGTTTCCGT
GTTTCGTAAAGTCTGGAAACGCGGAAGTCAGCGCCCTGCACCATTATGTTCCGGATCTGCATCGCAGGAT
GCTGCTGGCTACCCTGTGGAACACCTACATCTGTATTAACGAAGCGCTGGCATTGACCCTGAGTGATTTT
TCTCTGGTCCCGCCGCATCCATACCGCCAGTTGTTTACCCTCACAACGTTCCAGTAACCGGGCATGTTCA
TCATCAGTAACCCGTATCGTGAGCATCCTCTCTCGTTTCATCGGTATCATTACCCCCATGAACAGAAATT
CCCCCTTACACGGAGGCATCAAGTGACCAAACAGGAAAAAACCGCCCTTAACATGGCCCGCTTTATCAGA
AGCCAGACATTAACGCTTCTGGAGAAACTCAACGAGCTGGACGCGGATGAACAGGCAGACATCTGTGAAT
CGCTTCACGACCACGCTGATGAGCTTTACCGCAGGTGGGCCATTCTCATGAAGAATATCTTGAATTTATT
GTCATATTACTAGTTGGTGTGGAAGTCCATATATCGGTGATCAATATAGTGGTTGACATGCTGGCTAGTC
AACATTGAGCCTTTTGATCATGCAAATATATTACGGTATTTTACAATCAAATATCAAACTTAACTATTGA
CTTTATAACTTATTTAGGTGGTAACATTCTTATAAAAAAGAAAAAAATTACTGCAAAACAGTACTAGCTT
TTAACTTGTATCCTAGGTTATCTATGCTGTCTCACCATAGAGAATATTACCTATTTCAGAATGTATGTCC
ATGATTCGCCGGGTAAATACATATAATACACAAATCTGGCTTAATAAAGTCTATAATATATCTCATAAAG
AAGTGCTAAATTGGCTAGTGCTATATATTTTTAAGAAAATTTCTTTTGACTAAGTCCATATCGACTTTGT
AAAAGTTCACTTTAGCATACATATATTACACGAGCCAGAAATTGTAACTTTTGCCTAAAATCACAAATTG
CAAAATTTAATTGCTTGCAAAAGGTCACATGCTTATAATCAACTTTTTTAAAAATTTAAAATACTTTTTT
ATTTTTTATTTTTAAACATAAATGAAATAATTTATTTATTGTTTATGATTACCGAAACATAAAACCTGCT
CAAGAAAAAGAAACTGTTTTGTCCTTGGAAAAAAAGCACTACCTAGGAGCGGCCAAAATGCCGAGGCTTT
CATAGCTTAAACTCTTTACAGAAAATAGGCATTATAGATCAGTTCGAGTTTTCTTATTCTTCCTTCCGGT
TTTATCGTCACAGTTTTACAGTAAATAAGTATCACCTCTTAGAGTTAACTATGAGATAAGCAAGTATCAT
CTCATTTCATTTACCTGAAGTCGAGTAAACAGAAAATCCAATTGTTGATGAACCTCAATGACTTAGAACT
ATCTATCGGCAGATCATATAAAGAGGATTTAGGTACCTAGAGGACTGTACCTGGAGTATATATATATATA
TATATATATTATCTCAACTATAGTCCATAGAGGTTTCTTTCTTGAGGCCTTAAACTGCTAAAGAATGATA
TTGGTGGAATGCAAGCACCAATCTCTCTTCTTTCGTAACTGTTCATATACTTCAAACCAAGAATGTAACG
GGCATTGACCCATCCAAAACCTTCAGTAGCTGCCCCTTTAAAGTCAGCACCTTGATTACCGTATTCTGCT
TCAACACGATGAGGATCTGTTCCTCTTGTGACATCATATTTTTCAACCACAATACCATTATAATCGACAA
AAGCCTTTGTCATCATGAAAAGCCATCTATAAGCTAGCCTATTCGTTACAGTTAAATAACCATAAGAACG
GAGGCCTTCCCAAGCAAGAATTTGATGGGGTGCCCAACCAAATGGATAGTCCCATTGTCTAATTGGTCTC
GAAATAGAAATTGGGCCTCGAGAACGCTCCGTACATGCAGCTAAACCTCCAAGCATCTCTAACTTGGGTA
GTGCTTTCTCCACCATTTTCTGTGCTTGCTCCTTCGTGGCAAGTCCAGCCCATAATGCCCAGAATGTAGT
TGCGGATTCGTATGACGTTCTGTGCTTGATTTTTGTGTTGTAGTCAAAGAAAAACCCCGACTCGTCATCC
CACATATATTTGGTAATTGATGAGGCAACGCTAATTATCAACATATAGATTGTTATCTATCTGCATGAAC
ACGAAATCTTTACTTGACGACTTGAGGCTGATGGTGTTTATGCAAAGAAACCACTGTGTTTAATATGTGT
CACTGTTTGATATTACTGTCAGCGTAGAAGATAATAGTAAAAGCGGTTAATAAGTGTATTTGAGATAAGT
GTGATAAAGTTTTTACAGCGAAAAGACGATAAATACAAGAAAATGATTACGAGGATACGGAGAGAGGTAT
GTACATGTGTATTTATATACTAAGCTGCCGGCGGTTGTTTGCAAGACCGAGAAAAGGCTAGCAAGAATCG
GGTCATTGTAGCGTATGCGCCTGTGAACATTCTCTTCAACAAGTTTGATTCCATTGCGGTGAAATGGTAA
AAGTCAACCCCCTGCGATGTATATTTTCCTGTACAATCAATCAAAAAGCCAAATGATTTAGCATTATCTT
TACATCTTGTTATTTTACAGATTTTATGTTTAGATCTTTTATGCTTGCTTTTCAAAAGGCCTGCAGGCAA
GTGCACAAACAATACTTAAATAAATACTACTCAGTAATAACCTATTTCTTAGCATTTTTGACGAAATTTG
CTATTTTGTTAGAGTCTTTTACACCATTTGTCTCCACACCTCCGCTTACATCAACACCAATAACGCCATT
TAATCTAAGCGCATCACCAACATTTTCTGGCGTCAGTCCACCAGCTAACATAAAATGTAAGCTCTGCCTC
GCGCGTTTCGGTGATGACGGTGAAAACCTCTGACACATGCAGCTCCCGGAGACGGTCACAGCTTGTCTGT
AAGCGGATGCCGGGAGCAGACAAGCCCGTCAGGGCGCGTCAGCGGGTGTTGGCGGGTGTCGGGGCGCAGC
CATGACCCAGTCACGTAGCGATAGCGGAGTGTATACTGGCTTAACTATGCGGCATCAGAGCAGATTGTAC
TGAGAGTGCACCATATGCGGTGTGAAATACCGCACAGATGCGTAAGGAGAAAATACCGCATCAGGCGCTC
TTCCGCTTCCTCGCTCACTGACTCGCTGCGCTCGGTCGTTCGGCTGCGGCGAGCGGTATCAGCTCACTCA
AAGGCGGTAATACGGTTATCCACAGAATCAGGGGATAACGCAGGAAAGAACATGTGAGCAAAAGGCCAGC
AAAAGGCCAGGAACCGTAAAAAGGCCGCGTTGCTGGCGTTTTTCCATAGGCTCCGCCCCCCTGACGAGCA
TCACAAAAATCGACGCTCAAGTCAGAGGTGGCGAAACCCGACAGGACTATAAAGATACCAGGCGTTTCCC
CCTGGAAGCTCCCTCGTGCGCTCTCCTGTTCCGACCCTGCCGCTTACCGGATACCTGTCCGCCTTTCTCC
CTTCGGGAAGCGTGGCGCTTTCTCATAGCTCACGCTGTAGGTATCTCAGTTCGGTGTAGGTCGTTCGCTC
CAAGCTGGGCTGTGTGCACGAACCCCCCGTTCAGCCCGACCGCTGCGCCTTATCCGGTAACTATCGTCTT
GAGTCCAACCCGGTAAGACACGACTTATCGCCACTGGCAGCAGCCACTGGTAACAGGATTAGCAGAGCGA
GGTATGTAGGCGGTGCTACAGAGTTCTTGAAGTGGTGGCCTAACTACGGCTACACTAGAAGGACAGTATT
TGGTATCTGCGCTCTGCTGAAGCCAGTTACCTTCGGAAAAAGAGTTGGTAGCTCTTGATCCGGCAAACAA
ACCACCGCTGGTAGCGGTGGTTTTTTTGTTTGCAAGCAGCAGATTACGCGCAGAAAAAAAGGATCTCAAG
AAGATCCTTTGATCTTTTCTACGGGGTCTGACGCTCAGTGGAACGAAAACTCACGTTAAGGGATTTTGGT
CATGAGATTATCAAAAAGGATCTTCACCTAGATCCTTTTAAATTAAAAATGAAGTTTTAAATCAATCTAA
AGTATATATGAGTAAACTTGGTCTGACAGTTACCAATGCTTAATCAGTGAGGCACCTATCTCAGCGATCT
GTCTATTTCGTTCATCCATAGTTGCCTGACTCCCCGTCGTGTAGATAACTACGATACGGGAGGGCTTACC
ATCTGGCCCCAGTGCTGCAATGATACCGCGAGACCCACGCTCACCGGCTCCAGATTTATCAGCAATAAAC
CAGCCAGCCGGAAGGGCCGAGCGCAGAAGTGGTCCTGCAACTTTATCCGCCTCCATCCAGTCTATTAATT
GTTGCCGGGAAGCTAGAGTAAGTAGTTCGCCAGTTAATAGTTTGCGCAACGTTGTTGCCATTGCTGCAGG
CATCGTGGTGTCACGCTCGTCGTTTGGTATGGCTTCATTCAGCTCCGGTTCCCAACGATCAAGGCGAGTT
ACATGATCCCCCATGTTGTGCAAAAAAGCGGTTAGCTCCTTCGGTCCTCCGATCGTTGTCAGAAGTAAGT
TGGCCGCAGTGTTATCACTCATGGTTATGGCAGCACTGCATAATTCTCTTACTGTCATGCCATCCGTAAG
ATGCTTTTCTGTGACTGGTGAGTACTCAACCAAGTCATTCTGAGAATAGTGTATGCGGCGACCGAGTTGC
TCTTGCCCGGCGTCAACACGGGATAATACCGCGCCACATAGCAGAACTTTAAAAGTGCTCATCATTGGAA
AACGTTCTTCGGGGCGAAAACTCTCAAGGATCTTACCGCTGTTGAGATCCAGTTCGATGTAACCCACTCG
TGCACCCAACTGATCTTCAGCATCTTTTACTTTCACCAGCGTTTCTGGGTGAGCAAAAACAGGAAGGCAA
AATGCCGCAAAAAAGGGAATAAGGGCGACACGGAAATGTTGAATACTCATACTCTTCCTTTTTCAATATT
ATTGAAGCATTTATCAGGGTTATTGTCTCATGAGCGGATACATATTTGAATGTATTTAGAAAAATAAACA
AATAGGGGTTCCGCGCACATTTCCCCGAAAAGTGCCACCTGACGTCTAAGAAACCATTATTATCATGACA
TTAACCTATAAAAATAGGCGTATCACGAGGCCCTTTCGTCTTCAA
