>Addgene plasmid #71386 | pTG005 | addgene partial sequence | sequence record 135663 | GFP-F 5'-GGTCCTTCTTGAGTTTGTAAC-3'
GGCATGGATGAACTATACAAAGGATCCATGGATGAGATGGATAATGTGATACGATCTCTGGAGCAAGAAT
ATCGGTTAATATTGCTCTTGAACCATAGGAACAAAAATCAACATAGAGCGGCTAGCTGGTATGGATCGTT
CAATGAGATGAAAAGAAATTGTGGACAAATAATAACGCTTTTTAGCTCGAGAAGATTACAAGCCAAACGC
CTTAAAGATGTTGAATGGGTCAAGTTGCACAGGCTATTACAGAGAGCACTTTTTAGACAGTTAAAGAGAT
GGTACTGGCAGTTCAATGGCGTAATTGCGCTGGGACAATTTGTAACGTTGGGTTGTACACTAGTAACATT
GCTGGCAAATGTGAGGGCACTGTATATGAGATTATGGGAGATTAATGAAACTGAGTTTATAAGATGTGGA
TGCTTAATAAAGAACTTACCGAGAACAAAAGCAAAATCGGTTGTGAACGATGTCGAAGAACTTGGAGAAA
TTATAGATGAAGATATTGGCAACAACGTTCAAGAAAACGAACTAGTGATAACGTCTATACCAAAGCCTCT
GACAGAGAACTGTAAGAAGAAAAAGAAAAGGAAAAAGAAGAACAAATCAGCCATTGATGGCATATTCGGA
TAAGCTTGCTCTAGATAATCTCTGCTTTTGTGCGCGCATGTTTATGTATGTACCTCTCTCTCTATTTCTA
TTTTTAAACCACCCTCTCAATAAAATAAAAATAATAAAGTATTTTTAAGGAAAAGACGTGTTTAAGCACT
GACTTTATCTACTTTTTGTACGTTTTCATTGATATAATGTGTTTTGTCTCTCCCTTTTCTACGAAAATTT
CAAAAATTGACCAA
