>Addgene plasmid #71386 | pTG005 | addgene partial sequence | sequence record 135664 | pBRforEco 5'-AATAGGCGTATCACGAGGC-3'
GAATTCTCAAAACCCTTAAAAACATATGCCTCACCCTAACATATTTTCCAATTAACCCTCAATATTTCTC
TGTCACCCGGCCTCTATTTTCCATTTTCTTCTTTACCCGCCACGCGTTTTTTTCTTTCAAATTTTTTTCT
TCCTTCTTCTTTTTCTTCCACGTCCTCTTGCATAAATAAATAAACCGTTTTGAAACCAAACTCGCCTCTC
TCTCTCCTTTTTGAAATATTTTTGGGTTTGTTTGATCCTTTCCTTCCCAATCTCTCTTGTTTAATATATA
TTCATTTATATCACGCTCTCTTTTTATCTTCCTTTTTTTCCTCTCTCTTGTATTCTTCCTTCCCCTTTCT
ACTCAAACCAAGAAGAAAAAGAAAAGGTCAATCTTTGTTAAAGAATAGGATCTTCTACTACATCAGCTTT
TAGATTTTTCACGCTTACTGCTTTTTTCTTCCCAAGATCGAAAATTTACGGATCTCAAAGATGAGTAAAG
GAGAAGAACTTTTCACTGGAGTTGTCCCAATTCTTGTTGAATTAGATGGTGATGTTAATGGGCACAAATT
TTCTGTCAGTGGAGAGGGTGAAGGTGATGCAACATACGGAAAACTTACCCTTAAATTTATTTGCACTACT
GGAAAACTACCTGTTCCATGGCCAACACTTGTCACTACTTTCACTTATGGTGTTCAATGCTTTTCAAGAT
ACCCAGATCATATGAAACGGCATGACTTTTTCAAGAGTGCCATGCCCGAAGGTTATGTACAGGAAAGAAC
TATATTTTTCAAAGATGACGGGAACTACAAGACACGTGCTGAAGTCAAGTTTGAAGGTGATACCCTTGTT
AATAGAATCGAG
