>Addgene plasmid #71386 | pTG005 | addgene partial sequence | sequence record 137490 | pSinRep5-R 5'-AGAACGAAGGAAGGAGCACA-3'
GGTATATATACGCATATGTAGTGTTGAAGAAACATGAAATTGCCCAGTATTCTTAACCCAACTGCACAGA
ACAAAAACCTGCAGGAAACGAAGATAAATCATGTCGAAAGCTACATATAAGGAACGTGCTGCTACTCATC
CTAGTCCTGTTGCTGCCAAGCTATTTAATATCATGCACGAAAAGCAAACAAACTTGTGTGCTTCATTGGA
TGTTCGTACCACCAAGGAATTACTGGAGTTAGTTGAAGCATTAGGTCCCAAAATTTGTTTACTAAAAACA
CATGTGGATATCTTGACTGATTTTTCCATGGAGGGCACAGTTAAGCCGCTAAAGGCATTATCCGCCAAGT
ACAATTTTT
