>Addgene plasmid #71386 | pTG005 | addgene partial sequence | sequence record 137492 | pGEX3 5'-CCGGGAGCTGCATGTGTCAGAGG-3'
AAACGCGCGAGGCAACATTTTATGTTAGCTGGTGGACTGACGCCAGAAAATGTTGGTGATGCGCTTAGAT
TAAATGGCGTTATTGGTGTTGATGTAAGCGGAGGTGTGGAGACAAATGGTGTAAAAGACTCTAACAAAAT
AGCAAATTTCGTCAAAAATGCTAAGAAATAGGTTATTACTGAGTAGTATTTATTTAAGTATTGTTTGTGC
ACTTGCCTGCAGGCCTTTTGAAAAGCAAGCATAAAAGATCTAAACATAAAATCTGTAAAATAACAAGATG
TAAAGATAATGCTAAATCATTTGGCTTTTTGATTGATTGTACAGGAAAATATACATCGCAGGGGGTTGAC
TTTTACCATTTCACCGCAATGGAATCAAACTTGTTGAAGAGAATGTTCACAGGCGCATACGCTACAATGA
CCCGATTCTTGCTAGCCTTTTCTCGGTCTTGCAAACAACCGCCGGCAGCTTAGTATATAAATACACATGT
ACATACCTCTCTCCGTATCCTCGTAATCATTTTCTTGTATTTATCGTCTTTTCGCTGTAAAAACTTTATC
ACACTTATCTCAAATACACTTATTAACCGCTTTTACTATTATCTTCTACGCTGACAGTAATATCAAACAG
TGACACATATTAAACACAGTGGTTTCTTTGCATAAACACCATCAGCCTCAAGTCGTCAAGTAAAGATTTC
GTGTTCATGCAGATAGATAACAATCTATATGTTGATAATTAGCGTTGCCTCATCAATGCGAGATCCGTTT
AACCGGACCTTTTCTTTGACTACAACACAAAAATCAAGCACAGAACGTCATACGAATCCGCAACTACATT
CTGGGCATTATGGGCTGGACTTGCCACGAAGGAGCAAGCACAGAAAATGGTGGAGAAAGCACTACCCAAG
TTAGAGATGCTTGGAGGTTTAGCTGCATGTACGGAGCGTTCTCGAGGCCCAATTTCTATTTCGAGACCAA
TTAGACAATGGGACTATCCATTTGGTTGG
